Addgene plasmid #91053: pMOD_A3801
Purpose: Module A, Promoter: 35S, Gene: Csy4-P2A-dAtCas9-VP64, Terminator: HSP
Depositing lab: Daniel Voytas. Depositing organization: University of Minnesota. Publication: A multi-purpose toolkit to enable advanced genome engineering in plants. Cermak T, Curtin SJ, Gil-Humanes J, Cegan R, Kono TJY, Konecna E, Belanto JJ, Starker CG, Mathre JW, Greenstein RL, Voytas DF. Plant Cell. 2017 May 18. pii: tpc.00922.2016. doi: 10.1105/tpc.16.00922. PubMed 28522548.
Backbone
  Vector backbone: pMOD_A1001
  Vector type: CRISPR
Growth in bacteria
  Bacterial resistance: Ampicillin, 100 μg/mL
  Growth temperature: 37°C
  Growth strain: DH5alpha
  Copy number: High Copy
Gene/Insert
  Gene/Insert name: Csy4-P2A-dAtCas9-VP64
  Species: Synthetic
  Promoter: 35S
  Cloning method: Gibson Cloning
  Sequencing primers: 5′ unknown
Terms and licenses: Academic/Nonprofit Terms; Industry Terms: Not Available to Industry
How to cite: pMOD_A3801 was a gift from Daniel Voytas (Addgene plasmid # 91053 ; http://n2t.net/addgene:91053 ; RRID:Addgene_91053)
