[The description below was written by a language model from this plasmid's Addgene catalogue record and pLannotate feature annotations shown in this document.]
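Description:
pMOD_A3801 is a "Module A" entry plasmid from a modular plant genome-engineering toolkit, built on the pMOD_A1001 backbone and classed as a CRISPR vector. It is an 8.1 kb high-copy plasmid maintained in E. coli through a ColE1/pUC-type origin of replication and selected with ampicillin via the β-lactamase gene and its native promoter. As a module plasmid it appears intended to contribute the Cas9-type component to larger assemblies rather than to be delivered to plants on its own. The record does not describe the assembly sites or the destination vectors, and no plant selectable marker or T-DNA borders are annotated.

The payload is a single plant expression cassette in which the strong constitutive CaMV 35S promoter drives a synthetic polycistronic open reading frame, Csy4-P2A-dAtCas9-VP64, terminated by the Arabidopsis HSP 18.2 terminator. Csy4 (Cas6f from Pseudomonas aeruginosa) is an RNA endonuclease that cleaves at its recognition hairpins, which allows several guide RNAs to be released from one transcript supplied on a companion module. The P2A peptide causes ribosomal skipping, so that Csy4 and the Cas9 fusion are produced as separate proteins from the same mRNA. The name dAtCas9 suggests a nuclease-dead, Arabidopsis codon-optimised Streptococcus pyogenes Cas9, although the record does not spell this out. It is fused to VP64, four copies of the herpes simplex VP16 minimal activation domain, which the automated annotation detects only as a short "VP96" fragment. Together these parts form a programmable transcriptional activator for multiplexed, guide-directed upregulation of target genes in plant cells.
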