Features (pLannotate 1.2.2; 8 found; start..end, strand, type, name):
     80..668     +  rep_origin     ori: high-copy-number ColE1/pMB1/pBR322/pUC origin of replication
   1366..1707    +  promoter       CaMV 35S promoter: strong constitutive promoter from cauliflower mosaic virus
   1733..2293    +  CDS            cas6f: CAS6_PSEAB - Also known as csy4. Experimental evidence at protein level: Swiss-Prot protein existence level 1. CRISPR (clustered regularly interspaced short palindromic repeat) is an adaptive immune system that provides protection against mobile genetic elements (viruses, transposable elements and conjugative plasmids). CRISPR clusters contain sequences complementary to antecedent mobile elements and target invading nucleic acids. CRISPR clusters are transcribed and processed into CRISPR RNA (crRNA). Processes pre-crRNA into individual crRNA units. Absolutely required for crRNA production or s
   2360..6463    +  CDS            cas9: CAS9_STRP1 - Also known as csn1 From Streptococcus pyogenes serotype M1.
   6632..6648    +  CDS            VP96 (fragment): 6 tandem repeats of the minimal activation domain of herpes simplex virus VP16 (Cheng et al., 2013)
   6688..6936    +  terminator     HSP terminator: efficient transcription terminator from the Arabidopsis thaliana heat shock protein 18.2 gene (Nagaya et al., 2010)
   7017..7117    +  promoter       AmpR promoter: bla
   7118..7978    +  CDS            AmpR: β-lactamase; bla; confers resistance to ampicillin, carbenicillin, and related antibiotics
>Addgene plasmid #91053 | pMOD_A3801 | addgene full sequence | sequence record 181847 | Addgene NGS Result
GCCTTGACGGCAAAATCCCTTAACGTGAGTTTTCGTTCCACTGAGCGTCAGACCCCGTAGAAAAGATCAA
AGGATCTTCTTGAGATCCTTTTTTTCTGCGCGTAATCTGCTGCTTGCAAACAAAAAAACCACCGCTACCA
GCGGTGGTTTGTTTGCCGGATCAAGAGCTACTAACTCTTTTTCCGAAGGTAACTGGCTTCAGCAGAGCGC
AGATACCAAATACTGTTCTTCTAGTGTAGCCGTAGTTAGGCCACCACTTCAAGAACTCTGTAGCACCGCC
TACATACCTCGCTCTGCTAATCCTGTTACCAGTGGCTGCTGCCAGTGGCGATAAGTCGTGTCTTACCGGG
TTGGACTCAAGACGATAGTTACCGGATAAGGCGCAGCGGTCGGGCTGAACGGGGGGTTCGTGCTCACAGC
CCAGCTTGGAGCGAACGACCTACACCGAACTGAGATACCTACAGCGTGAGCTATGAGAAAGCGCCACGCT
TCCCGAAGGGAGAAAGGCGGACAGGTATCCGGTAAGCGGCAGGGTCGGAACAGGAGAGCGCACGAGGGAG
CTTCCAGGGGGAAACGCCTGGTATCTTTATAGTCCTGTCGGGTTTCGCCACCTCTGACTTGAGCGTCGAT
TTTTGTGATGCTCGTCAGGGGGGCGGAGCCTATGGAAAAACGCCAGCAACGCGGCCTTTTTACGGTTCCT
GGCCTTTTGCTGGCCTTTTGCTCACATGTTCTTTCCTGCGTTATCCCCTGATTCTGTGGATAACCGTATT
ACCGCCTTTGAGTGAGCTGATACCGCTCGCCGCAGCCGAACGACCGAGCGCAGCGAGTCAGTGAGCGAGG
AAGCGGAAGAGCGCCCACCTGCTCATGATCGGCGCGCCAGATTTGCCTTTTCAATTTCAGAAAGAATGCT
AACCCACAGATGGTTAGAGAGGCTTACGCAGCAGGTATCATCAAGACGATCTACCCGAGCAATAATCTCC
AGGAAATCAAATACCTTCCCAAGAAGGTTAAAGATGCAGTCAAAAGATTCAGGACTAACTGCATCAAGAA
CACAGAGAAAGATATATTTCTCAAGATCAGAAGTACTATTCCAGTATGGACGATTCAAGGCTTGCTTCAC
AAACCAAGGCAAGTAATAGAGATTGGAGTCTCTAAAAAGGTAGTTCCCACTGAATCAAAGGCCATGGAGT
CAAAGATTCAAATAGAGGACCTAACAGAACTCGCCGTAAAGACTGGCGAACAGTTCATACAGAGTCTCTT
ACGACTCAATGACAAGAAGAAAATCTTCGTCAACATGGTGGAGCACGACACACTTGTCTACTCCAAAAAT
ATCAAAGATACAGTCTCAGAAGACCAAAGGGCAATTGAGACTTTTCAACAAAGGGTAATATCCGGAAACC
TCCTCGGATTCCATTGCCCAGCTATCTGTCACTTTATTGTGAAGATAGTGGAAAAGGAAGGTGGCTCCTA
CAAATGCCATCATTGCGATAAAGGAAAGGCCATCGTTGAAGATGCCTCTGCCGACAGTGGTCCCAAAGAT
GGACCCCCACCCACGAGGAGCATCGTGGAAAAAGAAGACGTTCCAACCACGTCTTCAAAGCAAGTGGATT
GATGTGATATCTCCACTGACGTAAGGGATGACGCACAATCCCACTATCCTTCGCAAGACCCTTCCTCTAT
ATAAGGAAGTTCATTTCATTTGGAGAGAACACGGGGGACTCCTGCAGGAAAAATGGATCATTATCTTGAT
ATTAGACTTAGACCTGATCCAGAATTTCCACCAGCTCAACTTATGTCTGTTCTTTTTGGAAAACTTCATC
AAGCTCTTGTTGCTCAAGGAGGAGATAGAATTGGAGTTTCTTTTCCTGATCTTGATGAATCAAGATCAAG
ACTTGGAGAAAGACTTAGAATTCATGCTTCTGCTGATGATCTTAGAGCTTTGCTTGCTAGACCTTGGCTT
GAAGGACTTAGAGATCATCTTCAATTTGGAGAACCAGCTGTTGTTCCACATCCAACTCCTTATAGACAAG
TTTCAAGAGTTCAAGCTAAATCTAATCCAGAAAGACTTAGAAGAAGACTTATGAGAAGACATGATCTTTC
TGAAGAAGAAGCTAGAAAAAGAATTCCTGATACTGTTGCTAGAGCTTTGGATTTGCCTTTTGTTACACTT
AGATCACAATCTACTGGACAACATTTTAGACTTTTTATTAGACATGGACCACTTCAAGTTACTGCTGAAG
AAGGAGGATTTACTTGTTATGGACTTTCTAAGGGAGGTTTTGTTCCTTGGTTTGGATCTGGAGCTACTAA
TTTTTCTCTTCTTAAGCAAGCTGGAGATGTTGAAGAAAATCCTGGACCCATGGATAAGAAGTACTCTATC
GGACTCGCTATCGGAACTAACTCTGTGGGATGGGCTGTGATCACCGATGAGTACAAGGTGCCATCTAAGA
AGTTCAAGGTTCTCGGAAACACCGATAGGCACTCTATCAAGAAAAACCTTATCGGTGCTCTCCTCTTCGA
TTCTGGTGAAACTGCTGAGGCTACCAGACTCAAGAGAACCGCTAGAAGAAGGTACACCAGAAGAAAGAAC
AGGATCTGCTACCTCCAAGAGATCTTCTCTAACGAGATGGCTAAAGTGGATGATTCATTCTTCCACAGGC
TCGAAGAGTCATTCCTCGTGGAAGAAGATAAGAAGCACGAGAGGCACCCTATCTTCGGAAACATCGTTGA
TGAGGTGGCATACCACGAGAAGTACCCTACTATCTACCACCTCAGAAAGAAGCTCGTTGATTCTACTGAT
AAGGCTGATCTCAGGCTCATCTACCTCGCTCTCGCTCACATGATCAAGTTCAGAGGACACTTCCTCATCG
AGGGTGATCTCAACCCTGATAACTCTGATGTGGATAAGTTGTTCATCCAGCTCGTGCAGACCTACAACCA
GCTTTTCGAAGAGAACCCTATCAACGCTTCAGGTGTGGATGCTAAGGCTATCCTCTCTGCTAGGCTCTCT
AAGTCAAGAAGGCTTGAGAACCTCATTGCTCAGCTCCCTGGTGAGAAGAAGAACGGACTTTTCGGAAACT
TGATCGCTCTCTCTCTCGGACTCACCCCTAACTTCAAGTCTAACTTCGATCTCGCTGAGGATGCAAAGCT
CCAGCTCTCAAAGGATACCTACGATGATGATCTCGATAACCTCCTCGCTCAGATCGGAGATCAGTACGCT
GATTTGTTCCTCGCTGCTAAGAACCTCTCTGATGCTATCCTCCTCAGTGATATCCTCAGAGTGAACACCG
AGATCACCAAGGCTCCACTCTCAGCTTCTATGATCAAGAGATACGATGAGCACCACCAGGATCTCACACT
TCTCAAGGCTCTTGTTAGACAGCAGCTCCCAGAGAAGTACAAAGAGATTTTCTTCGATCAGTCTAAGAAC
GGATACGCTGGTTACATCGATGGTGGTGCATCTCAAGAAGAGTTCTACAAGTTCATCAAGCCTATCCTCG
AGAAGATGGATGGAACCGAGGAACTCCTCGTGAAGCTCAATAGAGAGGATCTTCTCAGAAAGCAGAGGAC
CTTCGATAACGGATCTATCCCTCATCAGATCCACCTCGGAGAGTTGCACGCTATCCTTAGAAGGCAAGAG
GATTTCTACCCATTCCTCAAGGATAACAGGGAAAAGATTGAGAAGATTCTCACCTTCAGAATCCCTTACT
ACGTGGGACCTCTCGCTAGAGGAAACTCAAGATTCGCTTGGATGACCAGAAAGTCTGAGGAAACCATCAC
CCCTTGGAACTTCGAAGAGGTGGTGGATAAGGGTGCTAGTGCTCAGTCTTTCATCGAGAGGATGACCAAC
TTCGATAAGAACCTTCCAAACGAGAAGGTGCTCCCTAAGCACTCTTTGCTCTACGAGTACTTCACCGTGT
ACAACGAGTTGACCAAGGTTAAGTACGTGACCGAGGGAATGAGGAAGCCTGCTTTTTTGTCAGGTGAGCA
AAAGAAGGCTATCGTTGATCTCTTGTTCAAGACCAACAGAAAGGTGACCGTGAAGCAGCTCAAAGAGGAT
TACTTCAAGAAAATCGAGTGCTTCGATTCAGTTGAGATTTCTGGTGTTGAGGATAGGTTCAACGCATCTC
TCGGAACCTACCACGATCTCCTCAAGATCATTAAGGATAAGGATTTCTTGGATAACGAGGAAAACGAGGA
TATCTTGGAGGATATCGTTCTTACCCTCACCCTCTTTGAAGATAGAGAGATGATTGAAGAAAGGCTCAAG
ACCTACGCTCATCTCTTCGATGATAAGGTGATGAAGCAGTTGAAGAGAAGAAGATACACTGGTTGGGGAA
GGCTCTCAAGAAAGCTCATTAACGGAATCAGGGATAAGCAGTCTGGAAAGACAATCCTTGATTTCCTCAA
GTCTGATGGATTCGCTAACAGAAACTTCATGCAGCTCATCCACGATGATTCTCTCACCTTTAAAGAGGAT
ATCCAGAAGGCTCAGGTTTCAGGACAGGGTGATAGTCTCCATGAGCATATCGCTAACCTCGCTGGATCTC
CTGCAATCAAGAAGGGAATCCTCCAGACTGTGAAGGTTGTGGATGAGTTGGTGAAGGTGATGGGAAGGCA
TAAGCCTGAGAACATCGTGATCGAAATGGCTAGAGAGAACCAGACCACTCAGAAGGGACAGAAGAACTCT
AGGGAAAGGATGAAGAGGATCGAGGAAGGTATCAAAGAGCTTGGATCTCAGATCCTCAAAGAGCACCCTG
TTGAGAACACTCAGCTCCAGAATGAGAAGCTCTACCTCTACTACCTCCAGAACGGAAGGGATATGTATGT
GGATCAAGAGTTGGATATCAACAGGCTCTCTGATTACGATGTTGATGCTATCGTGCCACAGTCATTCTTG
AAGGATGATTCTATCGATAACAAGGTGCTCACCAGGTCTGATAAGAACAGGGGTAAGAGTGATAACGTGC
CAAGTGAAGAGGTTGTGAAGAAAATGAAGAACTATTGGAGGCAGCTCCTCAACGCTAAGCTCATCACTCA
GAGAAAGTTCGATAACTTGACTAAGGCTGAGAGGGGAGGACTCTCTGAATTGGATAAGGCAGGATTCATC
AAGAGGCAGCTTGTGGAAACCAGGCAGATCACTAAGCACGTTGCACAGATCCTCGATTCTAGGATGAACA
CCAAGTACGATGAGAACGATAAGTTGATCAGGGAAGTGAAGGTTATCACCCTCAAGTCAAAGCTCGTGTC
TGATTTCAGAAAGGATTTCCAATTCTACAAGGTGAGGGAAATCAACAACTACCACCACGCTCACGATGCT
TACCTTAACGCTGTTGTTGGAACCGCTCTCATCAAGAAGTATCCTAAGCTCGAGTCAGAGTTCGTGTACG
GTGATTACAAGGTGTACGATGTGAGGAAGATGATCGCTAAGTCTGAGCAAGAGATCGGAAAGGCTACCGC
TAAGTATTTCTTCTACTCTAACATCATGAATTTCTTCAAGACCGAGATTACCCTCGCTAACGGTGAGATC
AGAAAGAGGCCACTCATCGAGACAAACGGTGAAACAGGTGAGATCGTGTGGGATAAGGGAAGGGATTTCG
CTACCGTTAGAAAGGTGCTCTCTATGCCACAGGTGAACATCGTTAAGAAAACCGAGGTGCAGACCGGTGG
ATTCTCTAAAGAGTCTATCCTCCCTAAGAGGAACTCTGATAAGCTCATTGCTAGGAAGAAGGATTGGGAC
CCTAAGAAATACGGTGGTTTCGATTCTCCTACCGTGGCTTACTCTGTTCTCGTTGTGGCTAAGGTTGAGA
AGGGAAAGAGTAAGAAGCTCAAGTCTGTTAAGGAACTTCTCGGAATCACTATCATGGAAAGGTCATCTTT
CGAGAAGAACCCAATCGATTTCCTCGAGGCTAAGGGATACAAAGAGGTTAAGAAGGATCTCATCATCAAG
CTCCCAAAGTACTCACTCTTCGAACTCGAGAACGGTAGAAAGAGGATGCTCGCTTCTGCTGGTGAGCTTC
AAAAGGGAAACGAGCTTGCTCTCCCATCTAAGTACGTTAACTTTCTTTACCTCGCTTCTCACTACGAGAA
GTTGAAGGGATCTCCAGAAGATAACGAGCAGAAGCAACTTTTCGTTGAGCAGCACAAGCACTACTTGGAT
GAGATCATCGAGCAGATCTCTGAGTTCTCTAAAAGGGTGATCCTCGCTGATGCAAACCTCGATAAGGTGT
TGTCTGCTTACAACAAGCACAGAGATAAGCCTATCAGGGAACAGGCAGAGAACATCATCCATCTCTTCAC
CCTTACCAACCTCGGTGCTCCTGCTGCTTTCAAGTACTTCGATACAACCATCGATAGGAAGAGATACACC
TCTACCAAAGAAGTGCTCGATGCTACCCTCATCCATCAGTCTATCACTGGACTCTACGAGACTAGGATCG
ATCTCTCACAGCTCGGTGGTGATTCAAGGGCTGATCCTAAGAAGAAGAGGAAGGTTGGATCCGGACGGGC
TGACGCATTGGACGATTTTGATCTGGATATGCTGGGAAGTGACGCCCTCGATGATTTTGACCTTGACATG
CTTGGTTCGGATGCCCTTGATGACTTTGACCTCGACATGCTCGGCAGTGACGCCCTTGATGATTTCGACC
TGGACATGCTGATTAACTCTAGATGACGCGTCGACGATATGAAGATGAAGATGAAATATTTGGTGTGTCA
AATAAAAAGCTTGTGTGCTTAAGTTTGTGTTTTTTTCTTGGCTTGTTGTGTTATGAATTTGTGGCTTTTT
CTAATATTAAATGAATGTAAGATCACATTATAATGAATAAACAAATGTTTCTATAATCCATTGTGAATGT
TTTGTTGGATCTCTTCTGCAGCATATAACTACTGTATGTGCTATGGTATGGACTATGGAATATGATTAAA
GATAAGCCAGAGCTCTGGTGACGGACGTGGGCAGGTGTGATGAAAAGCCTTAGGGTCAGGTGGCACTTTT
CGGGGAAATGTGCGATGAACCCCTATTTGTTTATTTTTCTAAATACATTCAAATATGTATCCGCTAATGA
GACAATAACCCTGATAAATGCTTCAATTATATTGAAAAAGGAAGAGTATGAGTATCCAACATTTCCGTGT
CGCCCTTATTCCCTTTTTTGCGGCCTTCTGCCTTCCTGTTTTTGCTCACCCAGAAACGCTGGTGAAAGTA
AAAGATGCTGAAGATCAGTTGGGTGCCCGAGTGGGTTACATTGAACTGGATCTCAACAGCGGCAAAATCT
TAGAGAGTTTTCGCCCCGAAGAACGCTTCCCAATGATGAGCACTTTCAAAGTTCTGCTATGTGGCGCGGT
GTTATCCCGTATTGATGCTGGGCAAGAGCAACTCGGTCGCCGCATACACTATTCTCAGAATGACTTGGTT
GAGTATTCACCAGTCACAGAAAAGCATCTTACGGATGGCATGACAGTAAGAGAATTATGTAGTGCTGCCA
TAACCATGAGTGATAACACTGCGGCCAACTTACTTCTGACAACGATTGGAGGACCGAAGGAGCTAACCGC
TTTTTTGCACAACATGGGGGATCATGTAACTCGCCTTGATCGTTGGGAACCGGAGCTGAATGAAGCCATA
CCAAACGACGAGCGTGACACCACGATGCCTGTAGCAATGGCAACAACTCTCCGCAAACTATTAACTGGCG
AACTACTTACTCTTGCTTCACGCCAGCAACTCATTGACTGGATGGAGGCGGACAAAGTTGCAGGACCACT
TCTGCGCTCGGCACTTCCGGCTGGCTGGTTTATTGCTGATAAATCTGGAGCCGGTGAGCGTGGGTCTCGC
GGTATCATTGCAGCACTGGGGCCAGATGGTAAGCCCTCCCGTATCGTAGTTATCTACACGACGGGGAGTC
AGGCAACTATGGATGAACGAAATAGACAGATCGCTGAGATAGGTGCCTCACTGATTAAGCATTGGTAACT
GTCAGACGAAGGGAAATAAATAGTAGCCCGCCTGATGTGCGGGCTTTTTTTTGGTGGTGGTTACCAGTGT
CGCTTAGCTACCGTAGGTCCTCTTAGGCGGTCCGATTAGCGACATAGTCATCAAT
